>Addgene plasmid #1015 | PPRE X3-TK-luc | addgene full sequence | sequence record 435431 | Addgene NGS Result
CTGCAGGGTCGCTCGGTGTTCGAGGCCACACGCGTCACCTTAATATGCGAAGTGGACCTCGGACCGCGCC
GCCCCGACTGCATCTGCGTGTTCGAATTCGCCAATGACAAGACGCTGGGCGGGGCCGGATCCTCTAGAGT
CGACTCCCGAACGTGACCTTTGTCCTGGTCCCCTGTCGACTCCCGAACGTGACCTTTGTCCTGGTCCCCT
GTCGACTCCCGAACGTGACCTTTGTCCTGGTCCCCTGTCGACCTGCAGGCATGCAAGCTTGGCACTGGCC
GTCGTTTTACAACGTCGTGACTGGGAAAACCCTGGCGTTACCCAACTTAATCGCCTTGCAGCACATCCCC
CTTTCGCCAGCTGGCGTAATAGCGAAGAGGCCCGCACCGATCGCCCTTCCCAACAGTTGCGCAGCCTGAA
TGGCGAATGGCGATTCC
[38 nt withheld, positions 438-475]
C
[378 nt withheld, positions 477-854]
C
[91 nt withheld, positions 856-946]
A
[49 nt withheld, positions 948-996]
CCTTTGACGTTGGAGTCCACGTTCTTT
[37 nt withheld, positions 1024-1060]
ACCCTATCTCGGTCTATTCTTTTGATTTATAAGGGATTTTGCCGATTTCGGCCTATTGGTTAAAAAATGA
GCTGATTTAACAAAAATTTAACGCGAATTTTAACAAAATATTAACGCTTACAATTTAAATATTTGCTTAT
ACAATCT
[100 nt withheld, positions 1208-1307]
CTCAGGCAATGACCTGATAGCCTTTGTAG
[69 nt withheld, positions 1337-1405]
T
[44 nt withheld, positions 1407-1450]
ACCTACACATTACTCA
[44 nt withheld, positions 1467-1510]
TTGCGTTGAAATAAAGGCTTCTCCC
[83 nt withheld, positions 1536-1618]
TTCTTTGCCTTGCCTGTATGATTTATTGGATGTTGGAATCGCCTGATGCGGTATTTTCTCCTTACGCATC
TGTGCGGTATTTCACACCGCATATGGTGCACTCTCAGTACAATCTGCTCTGATGCCGCATAGTTAAGCCA
GCCCCGACACCCGCCAACACCCGCTGACGCGCCCTGACGGGCTTGTCTGCTCCCGGCATCCGCTTACAGA
CAAGCTGTGACCGTCTCCGGGAGCTGCATGTGTCAGAGGTTTTCACCGTCATCACCGAAACGCGCGAGAC
GAAAGGGCCTCGTGATACGCCTATTTTTATAGGTTAATGTCATGATAATAATGGTTTCTTAGACGTCAGG
TGGCACTTTTCGGGGAAATGTGCGCGGAACCCCTATTTGTTTATTTTTCTAAATACATTCAAATATGTAT
CCGCTCATGAGACAATAACCCTGATAAATGCTTCAATAATATTGAAAAAGGAAGAGTATGAGTATTCAAC
ATTTCCGTGTCGCCCTTATTCCCTTTTTTGCGGCATTTTGCCTTCCTGTTTTTGCTCACCCAGAAACGCT
GGTGAAAGTAAAAGATGCTGAAGATCAGTTGGGTGCACGAGTGGGTTACATCGAACTGGATCTCAACAGC
GGTAAGATCCTTGAGAGTTTTCGCCCCGAAGAACGTTTTCCAATGATGAGCACTTTTAAAGTTCTGCTAT
GTGGCGCGGTATTATCCCGTATTGACGCCGGGCAAGAGCAACTCGGTCGCCGCATACACTATTCTCAGAA
TGACTTGGTTGAGTACTCACCAGTCACAGAAAAGCATCTTACGGATGGCATGACAGTAAGAGAATTATGC
AGTGCTGCCATAACCATGAGTGATAACACTGCGGCCAACTTACTTCTGACAACGATCGGAGGACCGAAGG
AGCTAACCGCTTTTTTGCACAACATGGGGGATCATGTAACTCGCCTTGATCGTTGGGAACCGGAGCTGAA
TGAAGCCATACCAAACGACGAGCGTGACACCACGATGCCTGTAGCAATGGCAACAACGTTGCGCAAACTA
TTAACTGGCGAACTACTTACTCTAGCTTCCCGGCAACAATTAATAGACTGGATGGAGGCGGATAAAGTTG
CAGGACCACTTCTGCGCTCGGCCCTTCCGGCTGGCTGGTTTATTGCTGATAAATCTGGAGCCGGTGAGCG
TGGGTCTCGCGGTATCATTGCAGCACTGGGGCCAGATGGTAAGCCCTCCCGTATCGTAGTTATCTACACG
ACGGGGAGTCAGGCAACTATGGATGAACGAAATAGACAGATCGCTGAGATAGGTGCCTCACTGATTAAGC
ATTGGTAACTGTCAGACCAAGTTTACTCATATATACTTTAGATTGATTTAAAACTTCATTTTTAATTTAA
AAGGATCTAGGTGAAGATCCTTTTTGATAATCTCATGACCAAAATCCCTTAACGTGAGTTTTCGTTCCAC
TGAGCGTCAGACCCCGTAGAAAAGATCAAAGGATCTTCTTGAGATCCTTTTTTTCTGCGCGTAATCTGCT
GCTTGCAAACAAAAAAACCACCGCTACCAGCGGTGGTTTGTTTGCCGGATCAAGAGCTACCAACTCTTTT
TCCGAAGGTAACTGGCTTCAGCAGAGCGCAGATACCAAATACTGTTCTTCTAGTGTAGCCGTAGTTAGGC
CACCACTTCAAGAACTCTGTAGCACCGCCTACATACCTCGCTCTGCTAATCCTGTTACCAGTGGCTGCTG
CCAGTGGCGATAAGTCGTGTCTTACCGGGTTGGACTCAAGACGATAGTTACCGGATAAGGCGCAGCGGTC
GGGCTGAACGGGGGGTTCGTGCACACAGCCCAGCTTGGAGCGAACGACCTACACCGAACTGAGATACCTA
CAGCGTGAGCTATGAGAAAGCGCCACGCTTCCCGAAGGGAGAAAGGCGGACAGGTATCCGGTAAGCGGCA
GGGTCGGAACAGGAGAGCGCACGAGGGAGCTTCCAGGGGGAAACGCCTGGTATCTTTATAGTCCTGTCGG
GTTTCGCCACCTCTGACTTGAGCGTCGATTTTTGTGATGCTCGTCAGGGGGGCGGAGCCTATGGAAAAAC
GCCAGCAACGCGGCCTTTTTACGGTTCCTGGCCTTTTGCTGGCCTTTTGCTCACATGTTCTTTCCTGCGT
TATCCCCTGATTCTGTGGATAACCGTATTACCGCCTTTGAGTGAGCTGATACCGCTCGCCGCAGCCGAAC
GACCGAGCGCAGCGAGTCAGTGAGCGAGGAAGCGGAAGAGCGCCCAATACGCAAACCGCCTCTCCCCGCG
CGTTGGCCGATTCATTAATGCAGCTGGCACGACAGGTTTCCCGACTGGAAAGCGGGCAGTGAGCGCAACG
CAATTAATGTGAGTTAGCTCACTCATTAGGCACCCCAGGCTTTACACTTTATGCTTCCGGCTCGTATGTT
GTGTGGAATTGTGAGCGGATAACAATTTCACACAGGAAACAGCTATGACCATGATTACGAATTCCCGATC
CAGACATGATAAGATACATTGATGAGTTTGGACAAACCACAACTAGAATGCAGTGAAAAAAATGCTTTAT
TTGTGAAATTTGTGATGCTATTGCTTTATTTGTAACCATTATAAGCTGCAATAAACAAGTTAACAACAAC
AATTGCATTCATTTTATGTTTCAGGTTCAGGGGGAGGTGTGGGAGGTTTTTTAAAGCAAGTAAAACCTCT
ACAAATGTGGTATGGCTGATTATGATCTCTAGTCAAGGCACTATACATCAAATATTCCTTATTAACCCCT
TTACAAATTAAAAAGCTAAAGGTACACAATTTTTGAGCATAGTTATTAATAGCAGACACTCTATGCCTGT
GTGGAGTAAGAAAAAACAGTATGTTATGATTATAACTGTTATGCCTACTTATAAAGGTTACAGAATATTT
TTCCATAATTTTCTTGTATAGCAGTGCAGCTTTTTCCTTTGTGGTGTAAATAGCAAAGCAAGCAAGAGTT
CTATTACTAAACACAGCATGACTCAAAAAACTTAGCAATTCTGAAGGAAAGTCCTTGGGGTCTTCTACCT
TTCTCTTCTTTTTTGGAGGAGTAGAATGTTGAGAGTCAGCAGTAGCCTCATCATCACTAGATGGCATTTC
TTCTGAGCAAAACAGGTTTTCCTCATTAAAGGCATTCCACCACTGCTCCCATTCATCAGTTCCATAGGTT
GGAATCTAAAATACACAAACAATTAGAATCAGTAGTTTAACACATTATACACTTAAAAATTTTATATTTA
CCTTAGAGCTTTAAATCTCTGTAGGTAGTTTGTCCAATTATGTCACACCACAGAAGTAAGGTTCCTTCAC
AAAGATCCTCTAGAGTATTACAATAGCTAAGAATTTCGTCATCGCTGAATACAGTTACATTTTACAATTT
GGACTTTCCGCCCTTCTTGGCCTTTATGAGGATCTCTCTGATTTTTCTTGCGTCGAGTTTTCCGGTAAGA
CCTTTCGGTACTTCGTCCACAAACACAACTCCTCCGCGCAACTTTTTCGCGGTTGTTACTTGACTGGCGA
CGTAATCCACGATCTCTTTTTCCGTCATCGTCTTTCCGTGCTCCAAAACAACAACGGCGGCGGGAAGTTC
ACCGGCGTCATCGTCGGGAAGACCTGCCACGCCCGCGTCGAAGATGTTGGGGTGTTGTAACAATATCGAT
TCCAATTCAGCGGGGGCCACCTGATATCCTTTGTATTTAATTAAAGACTTCAAGCGGTCAACTATGAAGA
AGTGTTCGTCTTCGTCCCAGTAAGCTATGTCTCCAGAATGTAGCCATCCATCCTTGTCAATCAAGGCGTT
GGTCGCTTCCGGATTGTTTACATAACCGGACATAATCATAGGTCCTCTGACACATAATTCGCCTCTCTGA
TTAACGCCCAGCGTTTTCCCGGTATCCAGATCCACAACCTTCGCTTCAAAAAATGGAACAACTTTACCGA
CCGCGCCCGGTTTATCATCCCCCTCGGGTGTAATCAGAATAGCTGATGTAGTCTCAGTGAGCCCATATCC
TTGTCGTATCCCTGGAAGATGGAAGCGTTTTGCAACCGCTTCCCCGACTTCTTTCGAAAGAGGTGCGCCC
CCAGAAGCAATTTCGTGTAAATTAGATAAATCGTATTTGTCAATCAGAGTGCTTTTGGCGAAGAATGAAA
ATAGGGTTGGTACTAGCAACGCACTTTGAATTTTGTAATCCTGAAGGGATCGTAAAAACAGCTCTTCTTC
AAATCTATACATTAAGACGACTCGAAATCCACATATCAAATATCCGAGTGTAGTAAACATTCCAAAACCG
TGATGGAATGGAACAACACTTAAAATCGCAGTATCCGGAATGATTTGATTGCCAAAAATAGGATCTCTGG
CATGCGAGAATCTGACGCAGGCAGTTCTATGCGGAAGGGCCACACCCTTAGGTAACCCAGTAGATCCAGA
GGAATTCATTATCAGTGCAATTGTTTTGTCACGATCAAAGGACTCTGGTACAAAATCGTATTCATTAAAA
CCGGGAGGTAGATGAGATGTGACGAACGTGTACATCGACTGAAATCCCTGGTAATCCGTTTTAGAATCCA
TGATAATAATTTTCTGGATTATTGGTAATTTTTTTTGCACGTTCAAAATTTTTTGCAACCCCTTTTTGGA
AACAAACACTACGGTAGGCTGCGAAATGTTCATACTGTTGAGCAATTCACGTTCATTATAAATGTCGTTC
GCGGGCGCAACTGCAACTCCGATAAATAACGCGCCCAACACCGGCATAAAGAATTGAAGAGAGTTTTCAC
TGCATACGACGATTCTGTGATTTGTATTCAGCCCATATCGTTTCATAGCTTCTGCCAACCGAACGGACAT
TTCGAAGTATTCCGCGTACGTGATGTTCACCTCGATATGTGCATCTGTAAAAGCAATTGTTCCAGGAACC
AGGGCGTATCTCTTCATAGCCTTATGCAGTTGCTCTCCAGCGGTTCCATCCTCTAGAGGATAGAATGGCG
CCGGGCCTTTCTTTATGTTTTTGGCGTCTTCCATTTTACCAACAGTACCGGAATGCCAAGCTCCTCGAGA
TCTGCGGCACGCTGTTGACGCTGTTAAGCGGGTCG
Features (pLannotate 1.2.2; 22 found; start..end, strand, type, name):
    127..144     +  misc_feature   MCS (fragment): pUC18/19 multiple cloning site
    247..270     +  misc_feature   MCS (fragment): pUC18/19 multiple cloning site
    273..427     +  CDS            lacZα (fragment): LacZα fragment of β-galactosidase; lacZ fragment
    438..743     +  CDS            M13 gene IV (fragment) (sequence partly withheld): pIV; IV; phage assembly
    731..1159    +  rep_origin     f1 ori (sequence partly withheld): f1 bacteriophage origin of replication; arrow indicates direction of (+) strand synthesis
   1249..1652    +  CDS            M13 gene II (fragment) (sequence partly withheld): pII; II; replication
   1660..1759    -  misc_feature   bom (fragment): basis of mobility region from pBR322
   1861..1896    -  CDS            rop (fragment): Rop protein, which maintains plasmids at low copy number; rop
   1991..2095    +  promoter       AmpR promoter: bla
   2096..2956    +  CDS            AmpR: β-lactamase; bla; confers resistance to ampicillin, carbenicillin, and related antibiotics
   3127..3715    +  rep_origin     ori: high-copy-number ColE1/pMB1/pBR322/pUC origin of replication
   3898..3990    +  CDS            lacI (fragment): lac repressor; lacI; The lac repressor binds to the lac operator to inhibit transcription in E. coli. This inhibition can be relieved by adding lactose or isopropyl-β-D-thiogalactopyranoside (IPTG).
   4003..4024    +  protein_bind   CAP binding site: CAP binding activates transcription in the presence of cAMP. E. coli catabolite activator protein
   4039..4069    +  promoter       lac promoter: promoter for the E. coli lac operon
   4077..4093    +  protein_bind   lac operator: The lac repressor binds to the lac operator to inhibit transcription in E. coli. This inhibition can be relieved by adding lactose or isopropyl-β-D-thiogalactopyranoside (IPTG). lac repressor encoded by lacI
   4135..4269    -  polyA_signal   SV40 poly(A) signal: SV40 polyadenylation signal
   4292..4375    -  CDS            large T antigen (fragment): large T antigen from SV40 (simian virus 40)
   4694..4714    -  CDS            SV40 NLS: nuclear localization signal of SV40 (simian virus 40) large T antigen
   4844..4909    -  intron         small t intron: SV40 (simian virus 40) small t antigen intron
   4911..4985    -  CDS            small t antigen (fragment): SV40 (simian virus 40) small t antigen
   5043..6692    -  CDS            LUCI_PHOPY: Experimental evidence at protein level: Swiss-Prot protein existence level 1. Produces green light with a wavelength of 562 nm. From Photinus pyralis (Common eastern firefly) (Lampyris pyralis).
   6752..51      -  promoter       Mini-TK promoter (across the origin): minimal herpes simplex virus (HSV) thymidine kinase promoter
