[The description below was written by a language model from this plasmid's Addgene catalogue record and pLannotate feature annotations shown in this document.]
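Description:
PPRE X3-TK-luc is a mammalian luciferase reporter plasmid for measuring transcriptional activity of peroxisome proliferator-activated receptors (PPARs). It is built on a ptkLUC-type backbone, which the record flags as possibly modified. The full sequence record is about 6.8 kb. In E. coli the plasmid is maintained as a high-copy plasmid from a ColE1/pUC-type origin and selected with ampicillin through the β-lactamase gene and its native promoter. An f1 phage origin is also present, flanked by fragments of M13 genes. There are also remnants of pUC-derived sequence: lacZα and lacI fragments, the lac promoter and operator, a CAP binding site, partial multiple cloning site segments, and bom and rop fragments. These are leftovers of vector construction and have no role in the reporter assay.

The reporter unit lies on the reverse strand. A roughly 100 bp insert of mouse origin carries three copies of a DR1-type PPAR response element. It sits upstream of a minimal herpes simplex virus thymidine kinase promoter, which spans the sequence origin in the annotation. The response elements themselves are not annotated in the feature table. The promoter drives the firefly (Photinus pyralis) luciferase coding sequence. Downstream is an SV40 processing region containing the small t antigen intron, fragments of small t and large T antigen coding sequence, and the SV40 polyadenylation signal. The minimal TK promoter gives low basal expression, so luciferase output depends largely on receptor binding at the DR1 sites. DR1 elements are typically bound by PPAR as a heterodimer with RXR. The plasmid is used in transient transfection assays to report PPAR activation, for example by ligands or by upstream regulators of ligand production. No mammalian selection marker is annotated.
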