Addgene plasmid #1015: PPRE X3-TK-luc
Purpose: PPAR reporter. 3xDR1 sites upstream of a luciferase reporter.
Depositing lab: Bruce Spiegelman. Depositing organization: Dana-Farber Cancer Institute. Publication: ADD1/SREBP1 activates PPARgamma through the production of endogenous ligand. Kim JB, Wright HM, Wright M, Spiegelman BM. Proc Natl Acad Sci U S A 1998 Apr 14;95(8):4333-7. 10.1073/pnas.95.8.4333 PubMed 9539737.
Backbone
  Vector backbone: ptkLUC (modified?)
  Vector type: Mammalian Expression, Luciferase
Growth in bacteria
  Bacterial resistance: Ampicillin, 100 μg/mL
  Growth temperature: 37°C
  Growth strain: DH5alpha
  Copy number: High Copy
Gene/Insert
  Gene/Insert name: PPRE (alt names: PPRE-luc; DR1X3; PPAR response element)
  Species: M. musculus (mouse)
  Insert size (bp): 100
  Cloning method: Restriction Enzyme
  Sequencing primers: 5′ M13pUC-fwd; 3′ LucNrev
Terms and licenses: Academic/Nonprofit Terms; Industry Terms: Not Available to Industry
Depositor comments: 3xDR-1 response elements (AGGACAAAGGTCA) upstream of a luciferase reporter.
How to cite: PPRE X3-TK-luc was a gift from Bruce Spiegelman (Addgene plasmid # 1015 ; http://n2t.net/addgene:1015 ; RRID:Addgene_1015)
