>Addgene plasmid #1015 | PPRE X3-TK-luc | addgene partial sequence | sequence record 103757 | Luc-F 5'-CAGTCAAGTAACAACCGCGA-3'
TTGTGTTTGTGGACGAAGTACCGAAAGGTCTTACCGGAAAACTCGACGCAAGAAAAATCAGAGAGATCCT
CATAAAGGCCAAGAAGGGCGGAAAGTCCAAATTGTAAAATGTAACTGTATTCAGCGATGACGAAATTCTT
AGCTATTGTAATACTCTAGAGGATCTTTGTGAAGGAACCTTACTTCTGTGGTGTGACATAATTGGACAAA
CTACCTACAGAGATTTAAAGCTCTAAGGTAAATATAAAATTTTTAAGTGTATAATGTGTTAAACTACTGA
TTCTAATTGTTTGTGTATTTTAGATTCCAACCTATGGAACTGATGAATGGGAGCAGTGGTGGAATGCCTT
TAATGAGGAAAACCTGTTTTGCTCAGAAGAAATGCCATCTAGTGATGATGAGGCTACTGCTGACTCTCAA
CATTCTACTCCTCCAAAAAAGAAGAGAAAGGTAGAAGACCCCAAGGACTTTCCTTCAGAATTGCTAAGTT
TTTTGAGTCATGCTGTGTTTAGTAATAGAACTCTTGCTTGCTTTGCTATTTACACCACAAAGGAAAAAGC
TGCACTGCTATACAAGAAAATTATGGAAAAATATTCTGTAACCTTTATAAGTAGGCATAACAGTTATAAT
CATAACATACTGTTTTTTCTTACTCCACACAGGCATAGAGTGTCTGCTATTAATAACTATGCTCAAAAAT
TGTGTACCTTTAGCTTTTTAATTTGTAAAGGGGTTAATAAGGAATATTTGATGTATAGTGCCTTGACTAG
AGATCATAATCAGCCATACCACATTTGTAGAGGTTTTACTTGCTTTAAAAAACCTCCCACACCTCCCCCT
GAACCTGAAACATAAAATGAATGCAATTGTTGTTGTTAACTTGTTTATTGCAGCTTATAATGGTTACAAA
TAAAGCAATAGCATCACAAATTTCACAAATAAAGCATTTTTTTCACTGCATTCTAGTTGTGGTTTGTCCA
AACTCATCAATGTATCTTATCATGTCTGGATCGGGAATTCGTAATCATGGTCATAGCTGTTTCCTGTGTG
AAATTGTTATCCGCTCACAATTCCACACAACATACGAGCCGGAA
