>Addgene plasmid #1015 | PPRE X3-TK-luc | addgene partial sequence | sequence record 103758 | LucNrev 5'-CCTTATGCAGTTGCTCTCC-3'
AGAATGGCGCCGGGCCTTTCTTTATGTTTTTGGCGTCTTCCATTTTACCAACAGTACCGGAATGCCAAGC
TCCTCGAGATCTGCGGCACGCTGTTGACGCTGTTAAGCGGGTCGCTGCAGGGTCGCTCGGTGTTCGAGGC
CACACGCGTCACCTTAATATGCGAAGTGGACCTCGGACCGCGCCGCCCCGACTGCATCTGCGTGTTCGAA
TTCGCCAATGACAAGACGCTGGGCGGGGCCGGATCCTCTAGAGTCGACTCCCGAACGTGACCTTTGTCCT
GGTCCCCTGTCGACTCCCGAACGTGACCTTTGTCCTGGTCCCCTGTCGACTCCCGAACGTGACCTTTGTC
CTGGTCCCCTGTCGACCTGCAGGCATGCAAGCTTGGCACTGGCCGTCGTTTTACAACGTCGTGACTGGGA
AAACCCTGGCGTTACCCAACTTAATCGCCTTGCAGCACATCCCCCTTTCGCCAGCTGGCGTAATAGCGAA
GAGGCCCGCACCGATCGCCCTTCCCAACAGTTGCGCAGCCTGAATGGCGAATGGCGATTCC
[38 nt withheld, positions 552-589]
C
[378 nt withheld, positions 591-968]
C
[91 nt withheld, positions 970-1060]
AGGGTGATGGTTCACGTAGTGG
