>Addgene plasmid #1015 | PPRE X3-TK-luc | addgene partial sequence | sequence record 103760 | M13pUC-Rev 5'-AGCGGATAACAATTTCACACAGG-3'
ATTACGAATTCCCGATCCAGACATGATAAGATACATTGATGAGTTTGGACAAACCACAACTAGAATGCAG
TGAAAAAAATGCTTTATTTGTGAAATTTGTGATGCTATTGCTTTATTTGTAACCATTATAAGCTGCAATA
AACAAGTTAACAACAACAATTGCATTCATTTTATGTTTCAGGTTCAGGGGGAGGTGTGGGAGGTTTTTTA
AAGCAAGTAAAACCTCTACAAATGTGGTATGGCTGATTATGATCTCTAGTCAAGGCACTATACATCAAAT
ATTCCTTATTAACCCCTTTACAAATTAAAAAGCTAAAGGTACACAATTTTTGAGCATAGTTATTAATAGC
AGACACTCTATGCCTGTGTGGAGTAAGAAAAAACAGTATGTTATGATTATAACTGTTATGCCTACTTATA
AAGGTTACAGAATATTTTTCCATAATTTTCTTGTATAGCAGTGCAGCTTTTTCCTTTGTGGTGTAAATAG
CAAAGCAAGCAAGAGTTCTATTACTAAACACAGCATGACTCAAAAAACTTAGCAATTCTGAAGGAAAGTC
CTTGGGGTCTTCTACCTTTCTCTTCTTTTTTGGAGGAGTAGAATGTTGAGAGTCAGCAGTAGCCTCATCA
TCACTAGATGGCATTTCTTCTGAGCAAAACAGGTTTTCCTCATTAAAGGCATTCCACCACTGCTCCCATT
CATCAGTTCCATAGGTTGGAATCTAAAATACACAAACAATTAGAATCAGTAGTTTAACACATTATACACT
TAAAAATTTTATATTTACCTTAGAGCTTTAAATCTCTGTAGGTAGTTTGTCCAATTATGTCACACCACAG
AAGTAAGGTTCCTTCACAAAGATCCTCTAGAGTATTACAATAGCTAAGAATTTCGTCATCGCTGAATACA
GTTACATTTTACAATTTGGACTTTCCGCCCTTCTTGGCCTTTATGAGGATCTCTCTGATTTTTCTTGCGT
CGAGTTTTCCGGTAAGACCTTTCGGTACTTCGTCCACAAACACAACTCCTCCGCGCAACTTTTTCGCGGT
TGTTACTTGACTGGCGACGTAATCCACGATCTCTTTTT
